>Addgene plasmid #141019 | pENTR2-L3-SfoI-Venus-PBL-R1 | addgene full sequence | sequence record 305677 | Addgene NGS Result
GAGGGCCTATTTCCCATGATTCCTTCATATTTGCATATACGATACAAGGCTGTTAGAGAGATAATTGGAA
TTAATTTGACTGTAAACACAAAGATATTAGTACAAAATACGTGACGTAGAAAGTAATAATTTCTTGGGTA
GTTTGCAGTTTTAAAATTATGTTTTAAAATGGACTATCATATGCTTACCGTAACTTGAAAGTATTTCGAT
TTCTTGGCTTTATATATCTTGTGGAAAGGACGAAACACCGGGTCTTCGAGAAGACCTGTTTTAGAGCTAG
AAATAGCAAGTTAAAATAAGGCTAGTCCGTTATCAACTTGAAAAAGTGGCACCGAGTCGGTGCTTTTTTG
TTTTAGAGCTAGAAATAGCAAGTTAAAATAAGGCTAGTCCGTTTTTAGCGCGTGCGCCAATTCTGCAGAC
AAATGGCTCTAGAGGTACCCGTTACATAACTTACGGTAAATGGCCCGCCTGGCTGACCGCCCAACGACCC
CCGCCCATTGACGTCAATAGTAACGCCAATAGGGACTTTCCATTGACGTCAATGGGTGGAGTATTTACGG
TAAACTGCCCACTTGGCAGTACATCAAGTGTATCATATGCCAAGTACGCCCCCTATTGACGTCAATGACG
GTAAATGGCCCGCCTGGCATTGTGCCCAGTACATGACCTTATGGGACTTTCCTACTTGGCAGTACATCTA
CGTATTAGTCATCGCTATTACCATGGTCGAGGTGAGCCCCACGTTCTGCTTCACTCTCCCCATCTCCCCC
CCCTCCCCACCCCCAATTTTGTATTTATTTATTTTTTAATTATTTTGTGCAGCGATGGGGGCGGGGGGGG
GGGGGGGGCGCGCGCCRGGGGGGGSGGGGGGGGGSGGGGGGSGGGGSGGGGSGAGGCGGAGAGGTGCGGC
GGCAGCCAATCAGAGCGGCGCGCTCCGAAAGTTTCCTTTTATGGCGAGGCGGCGGCGGCGGCGGCCCTAT
AAAAAGCGAAGCGCGCGGCGGGCGGGAGTCGCTGCGCGCTGCCTTCGCCCCGTGCCCCGCTCCGCCGCCG
CCTCGCGCCGCCCGCCCCGGCTCTGACTGACCGCGTTACTCCCACAGGTGAGCGGGCGGGACGGCCCTTC
TCCTCCGGGCTGTAATTAGCTGAGCAAGAGGTAAGGGTTTAAGGGATGGTTGGTTGGTGGGGTATTAATG
TTTAATTACCTGGAGCACCTGCCTGAAATCACTTTTTTTCAGGTTGGACCGGTGTAAAACGACGGCCAGT
CTTAAGCTCGGGCCCCAAATAATGATTTTATTTCGACTGATAGTGACCTGTTCGTTGCAACAAATTGATG
AGCAATGCTTTTTTATAATGCCAACTTTGTATAATAAAGTTGTTGCCACCATGGGCGCCACGAACTTCTC
TCTGTTAAAGCAAGCAGGAGACGTGGAAGAAAACCCCGGTCCTGTTAGCAAGGGCGAGGAGCTGTTCACC
GGGGTGGTGCCCATCCTGGTCGAGCTGGACGGCGACGTAAACGGCCACAAGTTCAGCGTGTCCGGCGAGG
GCGAGGGCGATGCCACCTACGGCAAGCTGACCCTGAAGCTGATCTGCACCACCGGCAAGCTGCCCGTGCC
CTGGCCCACCCTCGTGACCACCCTGGGCTACGGCCTGCAGTGCTTCGCCCGCTACCCCGACCACATGAAG
CAGCACGACTTCTTCAAGTCCGCCATGCCCGAAGGCTACGTCCAGGAGCGCACCATCTTCTTCAAGGACG
ACGGCAACTACAAGACCCGCGCCGAGGTGAAGTTCGAGGGCGACACCCTGGTGAACCGCATCGAGCTGAA
GGGCATCGACTTCAAGGAGGACGGCAACATCCTGGGGCACAAGCTGGAGTACAACTACAACAGCCACAAC
GTCTATATCACCGCCGACAAGCAGAAGAACGGCATCAAGGCCAACTTCAAGATCCGCCACAACATCGAGG
ACGGCGGCGTGCAGCTCGCCGACCACTACCAGCAGAACACCCCCATCGGCGACGGCCCCGTGCTGCTGCC
CGACAACCACTACCTGAGCTACCAGTCCGCCCTGAGCAAAGACCCCAACGAGAAGCGCGATCACATGGTC
CTGCTGGAGTTCGTGACCGCCGCCGGGATCACTCTCGGCATGGACGAGCTGTACAAGGAATTTTAACCCT
AGAAAGATAATCATATTGTGACGTACGTTAAAGATAATCATGCGTAAAATTGACGCATGTGTTTTATCGG
TCTGTATATCGAGGTCCCGTGAGGCGTTTGAATAGATATTAAGTTTTATTATATTTACACTTACATACTA
ATAATAAATTCAACAAACAATTCTTTTACGTGACTTTTAAGATTTAACTCAAACAAAAACTCAAAATTTC
TTCTATAAAGTAACAAAACTCAAGTTTGTACAAAAAAGTTGAACGAGAAACGTAAAATGATATAAATATC
AATATATTAAATTAGATTTTGCATAAAAAACAGACTACATAATACTGTAAAACACAACATATGCAGTCAC
TATGAACCAACTACTTAGATGGTATTAGTGACCTGTAGAATTCTAACTAGAGCTCGCTGATCAGCCTCGA
CTGTGCCTTCTAGTTGCCAGCCATCTGTTGTTTGCCCCTCCCCCGTGCCTTCCTTGACCCTGGAAGGTGC
CACTCCCACTGTCCTTTCCTAATAAAATGAGGAAATTGCATCGCATTGTCTGAGTAGGTGTCATTCTATT
CTGGGGGGTGGGGTGGGGCAGGACAGCAAGGGGGAGGATTGGGAAGAGAATAGCAGGCATGCTGGGGAGC
GGCCGCGATATCCCCTATAGTGAGTCGTATTACATGGTCATAGCTGTTTCCTGGCAGCTCTGGCCCGTGT
CTCAAAATCTCTGATGTTACATTGCACAAGATAAAAATATATCATCATGAACAATAAAACTGTCTGCTTA
CATAAACAGTAATACAAGGGGTGTTATGAGCCATATTCAACGGGAAACGTCGAGGCCGCGATTAAATTCC
AACATGGATGCTGATTTATATGGGTATAAATGGGCTCGCGATAATGTCGGGCAATCAGGTGCGACAATCT
ATCGCTTGTATGGGAAGCCCGATGCGCCAGAGTTGTTTCTGAAACATGGCAAAGGTAGCGTTGCCAATGA
TGTTACAGATGAGATGGTCAGACTAAACTGGCTGACGGAATTTATGCCTCTTCCGACCATCAAGCATTTT
ATCCGTACTCCTGATGATGCATGGTTACTCACCACTGCGATCCCCGGAAAAACAGCATTCCAGGTATTAG
AAGAATATCCTGATTCAGGTGAAAATATTGTTGATGCGCTGGCAGTGTTCCTGCGCCGGTTGCATTCGAT
TCCTGTTTGTAATTGTCCTTTTAACAGCGATCGCGTATTTCGTCTCGCTCAGGCGCAATCACGAATGAAT
AACGGTTTGGTTGATGCGAGTGATTTTGATGACGAGCGTAATGGCTGGCCTGTTGAACAAGTCTGGAAAG
AAATGCATAAACTTTTGCCATTCTCACCGGATTCAGTCGTCACTCATGGTGATTTCTCACTTGATAACCT
TATTTTTGACGAGGGGAAATTAATAGGTTGTATTGATGTTGGACGAGTCGGAATCGCAGACCGATACCAG
GATCTTGCCATCCTATGGAACTGCCTCGGTGAGTTTTCTCCTTCATTACAGAAACGGCTTTTTCAAAAAT
ATGGTATTGATAATCCTGATATGAATAAATTGCAGTTTCATTTGATGCTCGATGAGTTTTTCTAATCAGA
ATTGGTTAATTGGTTGTAACACTGGCAGAGCATTACGCTGACTTGACGGGACGGCGCAAGCTCATGACCA
AAATCCCTTAACGTGAGTTACGCGTCGTTCCACTGAGCGTCAGACCCCGTAGAAAAGATCAAAGGATCTT
CTTGAGATCCTTTTTTTCTGCGCGTAATCTGCTGCTTGCAAACAAAAAAACCACCGCTACCAGCGGTGGT
TTGTTTGCCGGATCAAGAGCTACCAACTCTTTTTCCGAAGGTAACTGGCTTCAGCAGAGCGCAGATACCA
AATACTGTTCTTCTAGTGTAGCCGTAGTTAGGCCACCACTTCAAGAACTCTGTAGCACCGCCTACATACC
TCGCTCTGCTAATCCTGTTACCAGTGGCTGCTGCCAGTGGCGATAAGTCGTGTCTTACCGGGTTGGACTC
AAGACGATAGTTACCGGATAAGGCGCAGCGGTCGGGCTGAACGGGGGGTTCGTGCACACAGCCCAGCTTG
GAGCGAACGACCTACACCGAACTGAGATACCTACAGCGTGAGCTATGAGAAAGCGCCACGCTTCCCGAAG
GGAGAAAGGCGGACAGGTATCCGGTAAGCGGCAGGGTCGGAACAGGAGAGCGCACGAGGGAGCTTCCAGG
GGGAAACGCCTGGTATCTTTATAGTCCTGTCGGGTTTCGCCACCTCTGACTTGAGCGTCGATTTTTGTGA
TGCTCGTCAGGGGGGCGGAGCCTATGGAAAAACGCCAGCAACGCGGCCTTTTTACGGTTCCTGGCCTTTT
GCTGGCCTTTTGCTCACATGT
Features (pLannotate 1.2.2; 16 found; start..end, strand, type, name):
      1..241     +  promoter       U6 promoter: RNA polymerase III promoter for human U6 snRNA
    268..343     +  misc_RNA       gRNA scaffold: guide RNA scaffold for the Streptococcus pyogenes CRISPR/Cas9 system
    350..393     +  misc_RNA       gRNA scaffold (fragment): guide RNA scaffold for the Streptococcus pyogenes CRISPR/Cas9 system
    440..725     +  enhancer       CMV enhancer: human cytomegalovirus immediate early enhancer; contains an 18-bp deletion relative to the standard CMV enhancer
    727..1004    +  promoter       chicken β-actin promoter: No description available
   1005..1232    +  intron         hybrid intron: hybrid between chicken β-actin (CBA) and minute virus of mice (MMV) introns (Gray et al., 2011)
   1243..1260    -  CDS            lacZα (fragment): LacZα fragment of β-galactosidase; lacZ fragment
   1276..1361    +  protein_bind   attL1 (fragment): mutant version of attL; recombination site for the Gateway® LR reaction LR Clonase™
   1352..1372    +  protein_bind   attB3: mutant version of attB; core recombination site for the Gateway® BP reaction BP Clonase™
   1387..1443    +  CDS            P2A: 2A peptide from porcine teschovirus-1 polyprotein Eukaryotic ribosomes fail to insert a peptide bond between the Gly and Pro residues, yielding separate polypeptides.
   1444..2157    +  CDS            Venus: Venus is a basic (constitutively fluorescent) yellow fluorescent protein published in 2002, derived from Aequorea victoria. It is reported to be a rapidly-maturing weak dimer with moderate acid sensitivity.
   2401..2524    +  protein_bind   attR1: mutant version of attR; recombination site for the Gateway® LR reaction LR Clonase™
   2591..2702    +  polyA_signal   bGH poly(A) signal: bovine growth hormone polyadenylation signal
   2814..2832    -  promoter       T7 promoter: promoter for bacteriophage T7 RNA polymerase
   2966..3775    +  CDS            KanR: aminoglycoside phosphotransferase; aph(3')-Ia; confers resistance to kanamycin in bacteria or G418 (Geneticin®) in eukaryotes
   3922..4510    +  rep_origin     ori: high-copy-number ColE1/pMB1/pBR322/pUC origin of replication
