[The description below was written by a language model from this plasmid's Addgene catalogue record and pLannotate feature annotations shown in this document.]
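Description:
pENTR2-L3-SfoI-Venus-PBL-R1 is a Multisite Gateway entry clone built on a pDONR-type backbone and forms part of a modular toolbox for assembling knock-in gene-targeting vectors. It is propagated in E. coli as a high-copy plasmid through a ColE1/pUC-type origin and selected with kanamycin via the KanR (aph(3')-Ia) gene. The catalogue lists it as a mammalian expression vector, but its stated purpose is vector construction. It acts as a donor module that is recombined with other entry clones and a destination vector by LR Clonase.

The transferable module lies between an attL-type site annotated with an attB3 core (consistent with the "L3" in the name) and an attR1 site. Within it, a P2A self-cleaving peptide sequence directly precedes the coding sequence of the yellow fluorescent protein Venus (mVenus). When the module is fused in frame to an upstream coding sequence, the reporter would therefore be co-translated and released as a separate polypeptide. The depositor notes a K206A substitution in Venus that is not known to affect function. The name implies an SfoI site near the 5′ end for inserting sequences, and "PBL" suggests an element in the unannotated stretch between Venus and attR1. Neither is identified in the feature table, so their nature is not stated in the record.

The sequenced plasmid also carries elements outside the att-flanked region that are not mentioned in the catalogue fields. These are a human U6 promoter with an S. pyogenes gRNA scaffold plus a partial second scaffold, a CMV enhancer/chicken β-actin promoter with a hybrid intron upstream of the cassette, and a bGH polyadenylation signal downstream of attR1. The record does not explain their role in this plasmid.
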