Addgene plasmid #141019: pENTR2-L3-SfoI-Venus-PBL-R1
Purpose: Mutisite Gateway mediated vector construction
Depositing lab: Hideyuki Okano. Depositing organization: Keio University. Publication: A versatile toolbox for knock-in gene targeting based on the Multisite Gateway technology. Yoshimatsu S, Sone T, Nakajima M, Sato T, Okochi R, Ishikawa M, Nakamura M, Sasaki E, Shiozawa S, Okano H. PLoS One. 2019 Aug 27;14(8):e0221164. doi: 10.1371/journal.pone.0221164. eCollection 2019. PubMed 31454364.
Backbone
  Vector backbone: pDONR
  Backbone manufacturer: Thermo Fisher Scientific
  Vector type: Mammalian Expression
Growth in bacteria
  Bacterial resistance: Kanamycin, 50 μg/mL
  Growth temperature: 37°C
  Growth strain: DH5alpha
  Copy number: High Copy
Gene/Insert
  Gene/Insert name: mVenus
  Species: Synthetic
  Cloning method: Restriction Enzyme; 5′ cloning site Unknown (unknown if destroyed)
Terms and licenses: Academic/Nonprofit Terms; Industry Terms: Not Available to Industry
Depositor comments: Please note: Plasmid contains a K206A mutation in Venus. This mutation is not known to affect plasmid function.
How to cite: pENTR2-L3-SfoI-Venus-PBL-R1 was a gift from Hideyuki Okano (Addgene plasmid # 141019 ; http://n2t.net/addgene:141019 ; RRID:Addgene_141019)
